Addgene plasmid #128071: FUGW mplum
Purpose: 3rd gen lentiviral plasmid with hUbC-driven mPlum
Depositing lab: Oskar Laur. Depositing organization: Emory University.
Backbone
  Vector backbone: FUGW
  Vector type: Mammalian Expression, Lentiviral
Growth in bacteria
  Bacterial resistance: Ampicillin, 100 μg/mL
  Growth temperature: 37°C
  Growth strain: NEB Stable
  Copy number: High Copy
Gene/Insert
  Gene/Insert name: mplum
  Species: Synthetic
  Insert size (bp): 680
  Mutation: no
  Cloning method: Restriction Enzyme; 5′ cloning site NheI (unknown if destroyed); 3′ cloning site EcoRI (unknown if destroyed)
Terms and licenses: Academic/Nonprofit Terms; Industry Terms: Not Available to Industry
How to cite: FUGW mplum was a gift from Oskar Laur (Addgene plasmid # 128071 ; http://n2t.net/addgene:128071 ; RRID:Addgene_128071)
