[The description below was written by a language model from this plasmid's Addgene catalogue record and pLannotate feature annotations shown in this document.]
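Description:
FUGW mplum is a third-generation HIV-1-based lentiviral transfer plasmid (about 9.9 kb) built on the FUGW backbone, in which the far-red fluorescent protein mPlum, a synthetic Discosoma-derived reporter of roughly 680 bp, was cloned by restriction digest between NheI and EcoRI sites. It is maintained in E. coli as a high-copy plasmid through a ColE1/pUC-type origin and selected with ampicillin via the bla gene; an f1 origin is also present. The backbone additionally carries an SV40/EM7-driven bleomycin/Zeocin resistance cassette with an SV40 polyadenylation signal. This cassette lies outside the LTR-flanked region and so would not be transferred with the viral genome.

The viral portion begins with a CMV enhancer/promoter fused to a truncated 5' LTR, an arrangement that drives genomic RNA transcription in packaging cells without Tat, consistent with the third-generation designation. It is followed by the Ψ packaging signal with a gag fragment, the Rev response element for Rev-dependent nuclear export, and the cPPT/CTS, which improves nuclear import and transduction. The internal expression cassette uses the human ubiquitin C promoter to drive constitutive mPlum expression, with a WPRE downstream to enhance transcript stability and expression. A second truncated LTR element, annotated by the software as a 5' LTR but positioned as the 3' LTR, closes the vector, followed by a bGH polyadenylation signal. The annotated nef fragment is residual sequence adjacent to this LTR.

With separate packaging and envelope plasmids, the construct can be used to produce lentivirus for stable, ubiquitous far-red labelling of mammalian cells, for example for tracking transduced cells or for multicolour imaging alongside green or red reporters.
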