Features (pLannotate 1.2.2; 31 found; start..end, strand, type, name):
     31..83      -  misc_feature   bom (fragment): basis of mobility region from pBR322
    238..617     +  enhancer       CMV enhancer: human cytomegalovirus immediate early enhancer
    618..817     +  promoter       CMV promoter: human cytomegalovirus (CMV) immediate early promoter
    835..1015    +  LTR            5' LTR (truncated): truncated 5' long terminal repeat (LTR) from HIV-1
   1062..1187    +  misc_feature   HIV-1 Ψ: packaging signal of human immunodeficiency virus type 1
   1171..1534    +  CDS            HIV-1 gag (fragment): gag protein from human immunodeficiency virus 1; gag
   1680..1913    +  misc_feature   RRE: The Rev response element (RRE) of HIV-1 allows for Rev-dependent mRNA export from the nucleus to the cytoplasm.
   2290..2390    +  CDS            Rev (fragment): human immunodeficiency virus 1 (HIV-1) Rev protein; rev; enhances nuclear export of unspliced and incompletely spliced viral mRNAs
   2440..2557    +  misc_feature   cPPT/CTS: central polypurine tract and central termination sequence of HIV-1
   2622..3833    +  promoter       UbC promoter: human ubiquitin C promoter
   3844..3867    -  misc_feature   MCS (fragment): pUC18/19 multiple cloning site
   3878..4555    +  CDS            mPlum: mPlum is a basic (constitutively fluorescent) red fluorescent protein published in 2004, derived from Discosoma sp.. It has low acid sensitivity.
   4559..4583    +  misc_feature   MCS (fragment): pBluescript multiple cloning site
   4583..5171    +  misc_feature   WPRE: woodchuck hepatitis virus posttranscriptional regulatory element
   5108..5689    +  CDS            nef (fragment): NEF_HV1H2 - Experimental evidence at protein level: Swiss-Prot protein existence level 1. Extracellular Nef protein targets CD4(+) T-lymphocytes for apoptosis by interacting with CXCR4 surface receptors. From Human immunodeficiency virus type 1 group M subtype B (isolate HXB2) (HIV-1).
   5696..5876    +  LTR            5' LTR (truncated): truncated 5' long terminal repeat (LTR) from HIV-1
   5908..6132    +  polyA_signal   bGH poly(A) signal: bovine growth hormone polyadenylation signal
   6136..6157    +  promoter       SV40 promoter (fragment): SV40 enhancer and early promoter
   6178..6606    +  rep_origin     f1 ori (sequence partly withheld): f1 bacteriophage origin of replication; arrow indicates direction of (+) strand synthesis
   6620..6949    +  promoter       SV40 promoter: SV40 enhancer and early promoter
   6997..7044    +  promoter       EM7 promoter: synthetic bacterial promoter&nbsp
   7063..7437    +  CDS            BleoR: antibiotic-binding protein; Sh ble from Streptoalloteichus hindustanus; confers resistance to bleomycin, phleomycin, and Zeocin™
   7447..7572    +  CDS            ble (fragment): BLE_KLEPN - Experimental evidence at protein level: Swiss-Prot protein existence level 1. Binding protein with a strong affinity to the bleomycin family of antibiotics. Binds to CL990; an antimitotic-antibiotic compound. From Klebsiella pneumoniae.
   7567..7688    +  polyA_signal   SV40 poly(A) signal: SV40 polyadenylation signal
   7761..7777    -  protein_bind   lac operator: The lac repressor binds to the lac operator to inhibit transcription in E. coli. This inhibition can be relieved by adding lactose or isopropyl-β-D-thiogalactopyranoside (IPTG). lac repressor encoded by lacI
   7785..7815    -  promoter       lac promoter: promoter for the E. coli lac operon
   7830..7851    -  protein_bind   CAP binding site: CAP binding activates transcription in the presence of cAMP. E. coli catabolite activator protein
   7864..7956    -  CDS            lacI (fragment): lac repressor; lacI; The lac repressor binds to the lac operator to inhibit transcription in E. coli. This inhibition can be relieved by adding lactose or isopropyl-β-D-thiogalactopyranoside (IPTG).
   8139..8727    -  rep_origin     ori: high-copy-number ColE1/pMB1/pBR322/pUC origin of replication
   8898..9758    -  CDS            AmpR: β-lactamase; bla; confers resistance to ampicillin, carbenicillin, and related antibiotics
   9759..9863    -  promoter       AmpR promoter: bla
>Addgene plasmid #128071 | FUGW mplum | addgene full sequence | sequence record 255192 | Addgene NGS Result
GTCGACGGATCGGGAGATCTCCCGATCCCCTATGGTGCACTCTCAGTACAATCTGCTCTGATGCCGCATA
GTTAAGCCAGTATCTGCTCCCTGCTTGTGTGTTGGAGGTCGCTGAGTAGTGCGCGAGCAAAATTTAAGCT
ACAACAAGGCAAGGCTTGACCGACAATTGCATGAAGAATCTGCTTAGGGTTAGGCGTTTTGCGCTGCTTC
GCGATGTACGGGCCAGATATACGCGTTGACATTGATTATTGACTAGTTATTAATAGTAATCAATTACGGG
GTCATTAGTTCATAGCCCATATATGGAGTTCCGCGTTACATAACTTACGGTAAATGGCCCGCCTGGCTGA
CCGCCCAACGACCCCCGCCCATTGACGTCAATAATGACGTATGTTCCCATAGTAACGCCAATAGGGACTT
TCCATTGACGTCAATGGGTGGAGTATTTACGGTAAACTGCCCACTTGGCAGTACATCAAGTGTATCATAT
GCCAAGTACGCCCCCTATTGACGTCAATGACGGTAAATGGCCCGCCTGGCATTATGCCCAGTACATGACC
TTATGGGACTTTCCTACTTGGCAGTACATCTACGTATTAGTCATCGCTATTACCATGGTGATGCGGTTTT
GGCAGTACATCAATGGGCGTGGATAGCGGTTTGACTCACGGGGATTTCCAAGTCTCCACCCCATTGACGT
CAATGGGAGTTTGTTTTGGCACCAAAATCAACGGGACTTTCCAAAATGTCGTAACAACTCCGCCCCATTG
ACGCAAATGGGCGGTAGGCGTGTACGGTGGGAGGTCTATATAAGCAGCGCGTTTTGCCTGTACTGGGTCT
CTCTGGTTAGACCAGATCTGAGCCTGGGAGCTCTCTGGCTAACTAGGGAACCCACTGCTTAAGCCTCAAT
AAAGCTTGCCTTGAGTGCTTCAAGTAGTGTGTGCCCGTCTGTTGTGTGACTCTGGTAACTAGAGATCCCT
CAGACCCTTTTAGTCAGTGTGGAAAATCTCTAGCAGTGGCGCCCGAACAGGGACTTGAAAGCGAAAGGGA
AACCAGAGGAGCTCTCTCGACGCAGGACTCGGCTTGCTGAAGCGCGCACGGCAAGAGGCGAGGGGCGGCG
ACTGGTGAGTACGCCAAAAATTTTGACTAGCGGAGGCTAGAAGGAGAGAGATGGGTGCGAGAGCGTCAGT
ATTAAGCGGGGGAGAATTAGATCGCGATGGGAAAAAATTCGGTTAAGGCCAGGGGGAAAGAAAAAATATA
AATTAAAACATATAGTATGGGCAAGCAGGGAGCTAGAACGATTCGCAGTTAATCCTGGCCTGTTAGAAAC
ATCAGAAGGCTGTAGACAAATACTGGGACAGCTACAACCATCCCTTCAGACAGGATCAGAAGAACTTAGA
TCATTATATAATACAGTAGCAACCCTCTATTGTGTGCATCAAAGGATAGAGATAAAAGACACCAAGGAAG
CTTTAGACAAGATAGAGGAAGAGCAAAACAAAAGTAAGACCACCGCACAGCAAGCGGCCGCTGATCTTCA
GACCTGGAGGAGGAGATATGAGGGACAATTGGAGAAGTGAATTATATAAATATAAAGTAGTAAAAATTGA
ACCATTAGGAGTAGCACCCACCAAGGCAAAGAGAAGAGTGGTGCAGAGAGAAAAAAGAGCAGTGGGAATA
GGAGCTTTGTTCCTTGGGTTCTTGGGAGCAGCAGGAAGCACTATGGGCGCAGCGTCAATGACGCTGACGG
TACAGGCCAGACAATTATTGTCTGGTATAGTGCAGCAGCAGAACAATTTGCTGAGGGCTATTGAGGCGCA
ACAGCATCTGTTGCAACTCACAGTCTGGGGCATCAAGCAGCTCCAGGCAAGAATCCTGGCTGTGGAAAGA
TACCTAAAGGATCAACAGCTCCTGGGGATTTGGGGTTGCTCTGGAAAACTCATTTGCACCACTGCTGTGC
CTTGGAATGCTAGTTGGAGTAATAAATCTCTGGAACAGATTTGGAATCACACGACCTGGATGGAGTGGGA
CAGAGAAATTAACAATTACACAAGCTTAATACACTCCTTAATTGAAGAATCGCAAAACCAGCAAGAAAAG
AATGAACAAGAATTATTGGAATTAGATAAATGGGCAAGTTTGTGGAATTGGTTTAACATAACAAATTGGC
TGTGGTATATAAAATTATTCATAATGATAGTAGGAGGCTTGGTAGGTTTAAGAATAGTTTTTGCTGTACT
TTCTATAGTGAATAGAGTTAGGCAGGGATATTCACCATTATCGTTTCAGACCCACCTCCCAACCCCGAGG
GGACCCGACAGGCCCGAAGGAATAGAAGAAGAAGGTGGAGAGAGAGACAGAGACAGATCCATTCGATTAG
TGAACGGATCGGCACTGCGTGCGCCAATTCTGCAGACAAATGGCAGTATTCATCCACAATTTTAAAAGAA
AAGGGGGGATTGGGGGGTACAGTGCAGGGGAAAGAATAGTAGACATAATAGCAACAGACATACAAACTAA
AGAATTACAAAAACAAATTACAAAAATTCAAAATTTTCGGGTTTATTACAGGGACAGCAGAGATCCAGTT
TGGTTAATTAACCCGTGTCGGCTCCAGATCTGGCCTCCGCGCCGGGTTTTGGCGCCTCCCGCGGGCGCCC
CCCTCCTCACGGCGAGCGCTGCCACGTCAGACGAAGGGCGCAGCGAGCGTCCTGATCCTTCCGCCCGGAC
GCTCAGGACAGCGGCCCGCTGCTCATAAGACTCGGCCTTAGAACCCCAGTATCAGCAGAAGGACATTTTA
GGACGGGACTTGGGTGACTCTAGGGCACTGGTTTTCTTTCCAGAGAGCGGAACAGGCGAGGAAAAGTAGT
CCCTTCTCGGCGATTCTGCGGAGGGATCTCCGTGGGGCGGTGAACGCCGATGATTATATAAGGACGCGCC
GGGTGTGGCACAGCTAGTTCCGTCGCAGCCGGGATTTGGGTCGCGGTTCTTGTTTGTGGATCGCTGTGAT
CGTCACTTGGTGAGTAGCGGGCTGCTGGGCTGGCCGGGGCTTTCGTGGCCGCCGGGCCGCTCGGTGGGAC
GGAAGCGTGTGGAGAGACCGCCAAGGGCTGTAGTCTGGGTCCGCGAGCAAGGTTGCCCTGAACTGGGGGT
TGGGGGGAGCGCAGCAAAATGGCGGCTGTTCCCGAGTCTTGAATGGAAGACGCTTGTGAGGCGGGCTGTG
AGGTCGTTGAAACAAGGTGGGGGGCATGGTGGGCGGCAAGAACCCAAGGTCTTGAGGCCTTCGCTAATGC
GGGAAAGCTCTTATTCGGGTGAGATGGGCTGGGGCACCATCTGGGGACCCTGACGTGAAGTTTGTCACTG
ACTGGAGAACTCGGTTTGTCGTCTGTTGCGGGGGCGGCAGTTATGGCGGTGCCGTTGGGCAGTGCACCCG
TACCTTTGGGAGCGCGCGCCCTCGTCGTGTCGTGACGTCACCCGTTCTGTTGGCTTATAATGCAGGGTGG
GGCCACCTGCCGGTAGGTGTGCGGTAGGCTTTTCTCCGTCGCAGGACGCAGGGTTCGGGCCTAGGGTAGG
CTCTCCTGAATCGACAGGCGCCGGACCTCTGGTGAGGGGAGGGATAAGTGAGGCGTCAGTTTCTTTGGTC
GGTTTTATGTACCTATCTTCTTAAGTAGCTGAAGCTCCGGTTTTGAACTATGCGCTCGGGGTTGGCGAGT
GTGTTTTGTGAAGTTTTTTAGGCACCTTTTGAAATGTAATCATTTGGGTCAATATGTAATTTTCAGTGTT
AGACTAGTAAATTGTCCGCTAAATTCTGGCCGTTTTTGGCTTTTTTGTTAGACGAAGCTTGGGCTGCAGG
TCGACTCTAGAGGATCCGCTAGCCACCATGGTGAGCAAGGGCGAGGAGGTCATCAAGGAGTTCATGCGCT
TCAAGGAGCACATGGAGGGCTCCGTGAACGGCCACGAGTTCGAGATCGAGGGCGAGGGCGAGGGCCGCCC
CTACGAGGGCACCCAGACCGCCAGGCTGAAGGTGACCAAGGGTGGCCCCCTGCCCTTCGCCTGGGACATC
CTGTCCCCTCAGATCATGTACGGCTCCAAGGCCTACGTGAAGCACCCCGCCGACATCCCCGACTACTTGA
AGCTGTCCTTCCCCGAGGGCTTCAAGTGGGAGCGCGTGATGAACTTCGAGGACGGCGGCGTGGTGACCGT
GACCCAGGACTCCTCCCTGCAGGACGGCGAGTTCATCTACAAGGTGAAGGTGCGCGGCACCAACTTCCCC
TCCGACGGCCCCGTAATGCAGAAGAAGACCATGGGCTGGGAGGCCTCCTCCGAGCGGATGTACCCCGAGG
ACGGCGCCCTGAAGGGCGAGATGAAGATGAGGCTGAGGCTGAAGGACGGCGGCCACTACGACGCCGAGGT
CAAGACCACCTACATGGCCAAGAAGCCCGTGCAGCTGCCCGGCGCCTACAAGACCGACATCAAGCTGGAC
ATCACCTCCCACAACGAGGACTACACCATCGTGGAACAGTACGAGCGCGCCGAGGGCCGCCACTCCACCG
GCGCCTAAGAATTCGATATCAAGCTTATCGATAATCAACCTCTGGATTACAAAATTTGTGAAAGATTGAC
TGGTATTCTTAACTATGTTGCTCCTTTTACGCTATGTGGATACGCTGCTTTAATGCCTTTGTATCATGCT
ATTGCTTCCCGTATGGCTTTCATTTTCTCCTCCTTGTATAAATCCTGGTTGCTGTCTCTTTATGAGGAGT
TGTGGCCCGTTGTCAGGCAACGTGGCGTGGTGTGCACTGTGTTTGCTGACGCAACCCCCACTGGTTGGGG
CATTGCCACCACCTGTCAGCTCCTTTCCGGGACTTTCGCTTTCCCCCTCCCTATTGCCACGGCGGAACTC
ATCGCCGCCTGCCTTGCCCGCTGCTGGACAGGGGCTCGGCTGTTGGGCACTGACAATTCCGTGGTGTTGT
CGGGGAAATCATCGTCCTTTCCTTGGCTGCTCGCCTGTGTTGCCACCTGGATTCTGCGCGGGACGTCCTT
CTGCTACGTCCCTTCGGCCCTCAATCCAGCGGACCTTCCTTCCCGCGGCCTGCTGCCGGCTCTGCGGCCT
CTTCCGCGTCTTCGCCTTCGCCCTCAGACGAGTCGGATCTCCCTTTGGGCCGCCTCCCCGCATCGATACC
GTCGACCTCGAGACCTAGAAAAACATGGAGCAATCACAAGTAGCAATACAGCAGCTACCAATGCTGATTG
TGCCTGGCTAGAAGCACAAGAGGAGGAGGAGGTGGGTTTTCCAGTCACACCTCAGGTACCTTTAAGACCA
ATGACTTACAAGGCAGCTGTAGATCTTAGCCACTTTTTAAAAGAAAAGGGGGGACTGGAAGGGCTAATTC
ACTCCCAACGAAGACAAGATATCCTTGATCTGTGGATCTACCACACACAAGGCTACTTCCCTGATTGGCA
GAACTACACACCAGGGCCAGGGATCAGATATCCACTGACCTTTGGATGGTGCTACAAGCTAGTACCAGTT
GAGCAAGAGAAGGTAGAAGAAGCCAATGAAGGAGAGAACACCCGCTTGTTACACCCTGTGAGCCTGCATG
GGATGGATGACCCGGAGAGAGAAGTATTAGAGTGGAGGTTTGACAGCCGCCTAGCATTTCATCACATGGC
CCGAGAGCTGCATCCGGACTGTACTGGGTCTCTCTGGTTAGACCAGATCTGAGCCTGGGAGCTCTCTGGC
TAACTAGGGAACCCACTGCTTAAGCCTCAATAAAGCTTGCCTTGAGTGCTTCAAGTAGTGTGTGCCCGTC
TGTTGTGTGACTCTGGTAACTAGAGATCCCTCAGACCCTTTTAGTCAGTGTGGAAAATCTCTAGCAGGGC
CCGTTTAAACCCGCTGATCAGCCTCGACTGTGCCTTCTAGTTGCCAGCCATCTGTTGTTTGCCCCTCCCC
CGTGCCTTCCTTGACCCTGGAAGGTGCCACTCCCACTGTCCTTTCCTAATAAAATGAGGAAATTGCATCG
CATTGTCTGAGTAGGTGTCATTCTATTCTGGGGGGTGGGGTGGGGCAGGACAGCAAGGGGGAGGATTGGG
AAGACAATAGCAGGCATGCTGGGGATGCGGTGGGCTCTATGGCTTCTGAGGCGGAAAGAACCAGCTGGGG
CTCTAGGGGGTATCCCC
[124 nt withheld, positions 6178-6301]
C
[91 nt withheld, positions 6303-6393]
A
[49 nt withheld, positions 6395-6443]
CCTTTGACGTTGGAGTCCACGTTCTTT
[37 nt withheld, positions 6471-6507]
ACCCTATCTCGGTCTATTCTTTTGATTTATAAGGGATTTTGCCGATTTCGGCCTATTGGTTAAAAAATGA
GCTGATTTAACAAAAATTTAACGCGAATTAATTCTGTGGAATGTGTGTCAGTTAGGGTGTGGAAAGTCCC
CAGGCTCCCCAGCAGGCAGAAGTATGCAAAGCATGCATCTCAATTAGTCAGCAACCAGGTGTGGAAAGTC
CCCAGGCTCCCCAGCAGGCAGAAGTATGCAAAGCATGCATCTCAATTAGTCAGCAACCATAGTCCCGCCC
CTAACTCCGCCCATCCCGCCCCTAACTCCGCCCAGTTCCGCCCATTCTCCGCCCCATGGCTGACTAATTT
TTTTTATTTATGCAGAGGCCGAGGCCGCCTCTGCCTCTGAGCTATTCCAGAAGTAGTGAGGAGGCTTTTT
TGGAGGCCTAGGCTTTTGCAAAAAGCTCCCGGGAGCTTGTATATCCATTTTCGGATCTGATCAGCACGTG
TTGACAATTAATCATCGGCATAGTATATCGGCATAGTATAATACGACAAGGTGAGGAACTAAACCATGGC
CAAGTTGACCAGTGCCGTTCCGGTGCTCACCGCGCGCGACGTCGCCGGAGCGGTCGAGTTCTGGACCGAC
CGGCTCGGGTTCTCCCGGGACTTCGTGGAGGACGACTTCGCCGGTGTGGTCCGGGACGACGTGACCCTGT
TCATCAGCGCGGTCCAGGACCAGGTGGTGCCGGACAACACCCTGGCCTGGGTGTGGGTGCGCGGCCTGGA
CGAGCTGTACGCCGAGTGGTCGGAGGTCGTGTCCACGAACTTCCGGGACGCCTCCGGGCCGGCCATGACC
GAGATCGGCGAGCAGCCGTGGGGGCGGGAGTTCGCCCTGCGCGACCCGGCCGGCAACTGCGTGCACTTCG
TGGCCGAGGAGCAGGACTGACACGTGCTACGAGATTTCGATTCCACCGCCGCCTTCTATGAAAGGTTGGG
CTTCGGAATCGTTTTCCGGGACGCCGGCTGGATGATCCTCCAGCGCGGGGATCTCATGCTGGAGTTCTTC
GCCCACCCCAACTTGTTTATTGCAGCTTATAATGGTTACAAATAAAGCAATAGCATCACAAATTTCACAA
ATAAAGCATTTTTTTCACTGCATTCTAGTTGTGGTTTGTCCAAACTCATCAATGTATCTTATCATGTCTG
TATACCGTCGACCTCTAGCTAGAGCTTGGCGTAATCATGGTCATAGCTGTTTCCTGTGTGAAATTGTTAT
CCGCTCACAATTCCACACAACATACGAGCCGGAAGCATAAAGTGTAAAGCCTGGGGTGCCTAATGAGTGA
GCTAACTCACATTAATTGCGTTGCGCTCACTGCCCGCTTTCCAGTCGGGAAACCTGTCGTGCCAGCTGCA
TTAATGAATCGGCCAACGCGCGGGGAGAGGCGGTTTGCGTATTGGGCGCTCTTCCGCTTCCTCGCTCACT
GACTCGCTGCGCTCGGTCGTTCGGCTGCGGCGAGCGGTATCAGCTCACTCAAAGGCGGTAATACGGTTAT
CCACAGAATCAGGGGATAACGCAGGAAAGAACATGTGAGCAAAAGGCCAGCAAAAGGCCAGGAACCGTAA
AAAGGCCGCGTTGCTGGCGTTTTTCCATAGGCTCCGCCCCCCTGACGAGCATCACAAAAATCGACGCTCA
AGTCAGAGGTGGCGAAACCCGACAGGACTATAAAGATACCAGGCGTTTCCCCCTGGAAGCTCCCTCGTGC
GCTCTCCTGTTCCGACCCTGCCGCTTACCGGATACCTGTCCGCCTTTCTCCCTTCGGGAAGCGTGGCGCT
TTCTCATAGCTCACGCTGTAGGTATCTCAGTTCGGTGTAGGTCGTTCGCTCCAAGCTGGGCTGTGTGCAC
GAACCCCCCGTTCAGCCCGACCGCTGCGCCTTATCCGGTAACTATCGTCTTGAGTCCAACCCGGTAAGAC
ACGACTTATCGCCACTGGCAGCAGCCACTGGTAACAGGATTAGCAGAGCGAGGTATGTAGGCGGTGCTAC
AGAGTTCTTGAAGTGGTGGCCTAACTACGGCTACACTAGAAGAACAGTATTTGGTATCTGCGCTCTGCTG
AAGCCAGTTACCTTCGGAAAAAGAGTTGGTAGCTCTTGATCCGGCAAACAAACCACCGCTGGTAGCGGTG
GTTTTTTTGTTTGCAAGCAGCAGATTACGCGCAGAAAAAAAGGATCTCAAGAAGATCCTTTGATCTTTTC
TACGGGGTCTGACGCTCAGTGGAACGAAAACTCACGTTAAGGGATTTTGGTCATGAGATTATCAAAAAGG
ATCTTCACCTAGATCCTTTTAAATTAAAAATGAAGTTTTAAATCAATCTAAAGTATATATGAGTAAACTT
GGTCTGACAGTTACCAATGCTTAATCAGTGAGGCACCTATCTCAGCGATCTGTCTATTTCGTTCATCCAT
AGTTGCCTGACTCCCCGTCGTGTAGATAACTACGATACGGGAGGGCTTACCATCTGGCCCCAGTGCTGCA
ATGATACCGCGAGACCCACGCTCACCGGCTCCAGATTTATCAGCAATAAACCAGCCAGCCGGAAGGGCCG
AGCGCAGAAGTGGTCCTGCAACTTTATCCGCCTCCATCCAGTCTATTAATTGTTGCCGGGAAGCTAGAGT
AAGTAGTTCGCCAGTTAATAGTTTGCGCAACGTTGTTGCCATTGCTACAGGCATCGTGGTGTCACGCTCG
TCGTTTGGTATGGCTTCATTCAGCTCCGGTTCCCAACGATCAAGGCGAGTTACATGATCCCCCATGTTGT
GCAAAAAAGCGGTTAGCTCCTTCGGTCCTCCGATCGTTGTCAGAAGTAAGTTGGCCGCAGTGTTATCACT
CATGGTTATGGCAGCACTGCATAATTCTCTTACTGTCATGCCATCCGTAAGATGCTTTTCTGTGACTGGT
GAGTACTCAACCAAGTCATTCTGAGAATAGTGTATGCGGCGACCGAGTTGCTCTTGCCCGGCGTCAATAC
GGGATAATACCGCGCCACATAGCAGAACTTTAAAAGTGCTCATCATTGGAAAACGTTCTTCGGGGCGAAA
ACTCTCAAGGATCTTACCGCTGTTGAGATCCAGTTCGATGTAACCCACTCGTGCACCCAACTGATCTTCA
GCATCTTTTACTTTCACCAGCGTTTCTGGGTGAGCAAAAACAGGAAGGCAAAATGCCGCAAAAAAGGGAA
TAAGGGCGACACGGAAATGTTGAATACTCATACTCTTCCTTTTTCAATATTATTGAAGCATTTATCAGGG
TTATTGTCTCATGAGCGGATACATATTTGAATGTATTTAGAAAAATAAACAAATAGGGGTTCCGCGCACA
TTTCCCCGAAAAGTGCCACCTGAC
